>Addgene plasmid #247351 | pGEM-HaloTag-UBF | addgene full sequence | sequence record 491712 | Addgene NGS Result
CGATGTGGCGGTCCGGGTCGACGGTGTGGCGCGTGGCGGGGTAGTCGGCGAACGCGGCGGCGAGGGTGCG
TACGGCCCGGGGGACGTCGTCGCGGGTGGCGAGGCGCACCGTGGGCTTGTACTCGGTCATCCTCCAGCTG
TCCAGCCACCTCCTCGGTCGTGCTGGCCGGGCAACCCGGGGTCAAAGCCACCTCACCCTTTGGAAGACAT
ACCAGTTCCCACTCAGGAAGGCTGAGAGGTGAACGACTAACGACTTTCTAACCGCCCAGAGTAGAAGGGG
GCAGGTCCACACTCTGAGAGACTCAGCCATGACCTTATTAGACTTAAGGGGTCTATGGGAATGGGAGTGC
GCCCCTCCTCTTCCTCGTGACCCCCTCCCCCAGCCCCTGCAGCCCGGCTCCGCGGCGCGCGCCCTCCCCT
GGCCACGCGAGGGCCTGCTCCTAGCTCCCGCGTGCAGCGAGCGCCCGCCCTCCGCCCCGCTTCCCAACCC
CAGCCAAAAAAAAAAAAAAGAAAAAATCTCCTCCTCCTCGGAGCGCCCGCCCCGGGGAGGCCCCAGGCTG
GAGGGCGGGGGAAGAGGAAGGGCGGGTAAAGGGCGCGCGCGGCCACGGAAGCGGGCACGCGCCCCAGTCT
CCTCCTCCCGCCTCCCCCCGGCCGGTTCCCCCCGCCTCCGCAACCCGGCGGGGACCCGGACGCAGCGCAG
CCGCCGCCAGCCCCGGAGCGGAGCGGCCGCACCGCCCCCGGGGACCGGATCCGGATTCCCGCCGCTCCCC
CCTCCCGGGCTCCCTTCGCCGTCCCCGCCCGCACAGGCGGGCAAGCAGCCGGAGAGAAGCGGCCTAGCCT
GCCCCCCGCCCCCGAGCCACCCACCCCGGCCAGAGGCGCCGCCACCGCCCAGCCACCCCGACGCGCACGG
AGGAGCCCGGCACAGAGGCGCGACCGCGGCGGGAACCGCCGCCTCCTCCCCCGAGCCTGCGGCCCAGCCC
CGCCGGCGCCCCCGCCCCGGCCTCCGGGGAGCCGAGCCAAGGAGAGGGCGGGAGAATTCCCGCGGCCGCC
ATGGCGGCCGGGAGCATGCGACGTCGGGCCCAATTCGCCCTATAGTGAGTCGTATTACAATTCACTGGCC
GTCGTTTTACAACGTCGTGACTGGGAAAACCCTGGCGTTACCCAACTTAATCGCCTTGCAGCACATCCCC
CTTTCGCCAGCTGGCGTAATAGCGAAGAGGCCCGCACCGATCGCCCTTCCCAACAGTTGCGCAGCCTGAA
TGGCGAATGG
[124 nt withheld, positions 1271-1394]
C
[91 nt withheld, positions 1396-1486]
A
[49 nt withheld, positions 1488-1536]
CCTTTGACGTTGGAGTCCACGTTCTTT
[37 nt withheld, positions 1564-1600]
ACCCTATCTCGGTCTATTCTTTTGATTTATAAGGGATTTTGCCGATTTCGGCCTATTGGTTAAAAAATGA
GCTGATTTAACAAAAATTTAACGCGAATTTTAACAAAATATTAACGCTTACAATTTCCTGATGCGGTATT
TTCTCCTTACGCATCTGTGCGGTATTTCACACCGCATCAGGTGGCACTTTTCGGGGAAATGTGCGCGGAA
CCCCTATTTGTTTATTTTTCTAAATACATTCAAATATGTATCCGCTCATGAGACAATAACCCTGATAAAT
GCTTCAATAATATTGAAAAAGGAAGAGTATGAGTATTCAACATTTCCGTGTCGCCCTTATTCCCTTTTTT
GCGGCATTTTGCCTTCCTGTTTTTGCTCACCCAGAAACGCTGGTGAAAGTAAAAGATGCTGAAGATCAGT
TGGGTGCACGAGTGGGTTACATCGAACTGGATCTCAACAGCGGTAAGATCCTTGAGAGTTTTCGCCCCGA
AGAACGTTTTCCAATGATGAGCACTTTTAAAGTTCTGCTATGTGGCGCGGTATTATCCCGTATTGACGCC
GGGCAAGAGCAACTCGGTCGCCGCATACACTATTCTCAGAATGACTTGGTTGAGTACTCACCAGTCACAG
AAAAGCATCTTACGGATGGCATGACAGTAAGAGAATTATGCAGTGCTGCCATAACCATGAGTGATAACAC
TGCGGCCAACTTACTTCTGACAACGATCGGAGGACCGAAGGAGCTAACCGCTTTTTTGCACAACATGGGG
GATCATGTAACTCGCCTTGATCGTTGGGAACCGGAGCTGAATGAAGCCATACCAAACGACGAGCGTGACA
CCACGATGCCTGTAGCAATGGCAACAACGTTGCGCAAACTATTAACTGGCGAACTACTTACTCTAGCTTC
CCGGCAACAATTAATAGACTGGATGGAGGCGGATAAAGTTGCAGGACCACTTCTGCGCTCGGCCCTTCCG
GCTGGCTGGTTTATTGCTGATAAATCTGGAGCCGGTGAGCGTGGGTCTCGCGGTATCATTGCAGCACTGG
GGCCAGATGGTAAGCCCTCCCGTATCGTAGTTATCTACACGACGGGGAGTCAGGCAACTATGGATGAACG
AAATAGACAGATCGCTGAGATAGGTGCCTCACTGATTAAGCATTGGTAACTGTCAGACCAAGTTTACTCA
TATATACTTTAGATTGATTTAAAACTTCATTTTTAATTTAAAAGGATCTAGGTGAAGATCCTTTTTGATA
ATCTCATGACCAAAATCCCTTAACGTGAGTTTTCGTTCCACTGAGCGTCAGACCCCGTAGAAAAGATCAA
AGGATCTTCTTGAGATCCTTTTTTTCTGCGCGTAATCTGCTGCTTGCAAACAAAAAAACCACCGCTACCA
GCGGTGGTTTGTTTGCCGGATCAAGAGCTACCAACTCTTTTTCCGAAGGTAACTGGCTTCAGCAGAGCGC
AGATACCAAATACTGTTCTTCTAGTGTAGCCGTAGTTAGGCCACCACTTCAAGAACTCTGTAGCACCGCC
TACATACCTCGCTCTGCTAATCCTGTTACCAGTGGCTGCTGCCAGTGGCGATAAGTCGTGTCTTACCGGG
TTGGACTCAAGACGATAGTTACCGGATAAGGCGCAGCGGTCGGGCTGAACGGGGGGTTCGTGCACACAGC
CCAGCTTGGAGCGAACGACCTACACCGAACTGAGATACCTACAGCGTGAGCTATGAGAAAGCGCCACGCT
TCCCGAAGGGAGAAAGGCGGACAGGTATCCGGTAAGCGGCAGGGTCGGAACAGGAGAGCGCACGAGGGAG
CTTCCAGGGGGAAACGCCTGGTATCTTTATAGTCCTGTCGGGTTTCGCCACCTCTGACTTGAGCGTCGAT
TTTTGTGATGCTCGTCAGGGGGGCGGAGCCTATGGAAAAACGCCAGCAACGCGGCCTTTTTACGGTTCCT
GGCCTTTTGCTGGCCTTTTGCTCACATGTTCTTTCCTGCGTTATCCCCTGATTCTGTGGATAACCGTATT
ACCGCCTTTGAGTGAGCTGATACCGCTCGCCGCAGCCGAACGACCGAGCGCAGCGAGTCAGTGAGCGAGG
AAGCGGAAGAGCGCCCAATACGCAAACCGCCTCTCCCCGCGCGTTGGCCGATTCATTAATGCAGCTGGCA
CGACAGGTTTCCCGACTGGAAAGCGGGCAGTGAGCGCAACGCAATTAATGTGAGTTAGCTCACTCATTAG
GCACCCCAGGCTTTACACTTTATGCTTCCGGCTCGTATGTTGTGTGGAATTGTGAGCGGATAACAATTTC
ACACAGGAAACAGCTATGACCATGATTACGCCAAGCTATTTAGGTGACACTATAGAATACTCAAGCTATG
CATCCAACGCGTTGGGAGCTCTCCCATATGGTCGACCTTGTCAGCCCAACTACCCAGGGAAGCAAGAACA
GGTCTGGAACAGTTATTTTTCAGCCACTGAAATGCAGCCCCAGAGAGCTCTAGGCCACTGTGGATGGGCT
GGGAGAATAGCCACCCAAGGCCAGAAGTCAAAAGGGCTCTCCATTTTCATTTGCATCTGGTAACCTGGGC
CAGAGATTCTGCAGAATGGGCCACGTGGACCCATAATCCCCTCTCCCCTCAATGTCCCACAAGCATGGCC
AGCTGTCCAGCTTCATCCTACTCTCTATCCCCATCTAGACTGGATCACTGCTGAATGAGGCAGAGATCTA
GTTGAGTACATATATCCCATGGCTTGGGGCCTAAAACCACCAAAACAGCCCTTTTCTCCACCTGCCTCTA
CAAAAGCCTCATGGTCTTCCTAAAAAGCCTGAGAAGCCTTCCCCAACCCCTTCCTGACCCTTCCTCTACA
CTCATCCTTCCTCCCATTCCAGGACACTGGGCTGGGACACACTTCAGGCTGAATGGGAACCCCAGAAGGC
AGGCCTCCTCTAACACAGAGGGTGAGGGACAGGGAGAGAGGGGAGGTGAGCCACTCCAGGCCAAATAATT
TGGATTCAGCCAAACCCCAAGTGTGGGAGATGCTTGATTCATAAATACTCAAGGCACTTTCTCCCCCAGT
TCAGTGTATGCAGACTGAAAAAGCCCTTGAAGAAGGGAGTGAGCCCCGCAGCCACGAGGGAAAGAGGGTT
TAAGTTTCAGAGGGCCGGGGGTGGATGCCCCTACCTTGGCCTTTGGGGGCGGCCATTTCCAGGTCTGTGG
GGCAGTCGGCTTCTCCGTTCATTGAACCGCCGCCACCAGATCCACCTCCACCAGATCCACCTCCACCACC
GGAAATCTCCAGAGTAGACAGCCAGCGCGCGATCTCGCTGCCGATCAGGTCCGGGTTGTCTTCTTGCAGC
AGATTCAGACCCGGGCCGATGTCCACAGCCTTGCAGTTAGGCAGGCTTTTGGCCAGGCGAGCGGCTTCGG
CCGGTGGGATCAGAACGCCTGGGGTGCCCCAGAACAGCAGCTTCGGGACAGGGGACTGGTGCAGCCAGTC
CATGTATTCTTCGACCAGCGCGACGATGTTCGCTGGCTCACCGGCGATTGGCAGCTCGTTTGGGAAGCGC
CACAGTGGCTCGCGGTCAACAGGATTCAGGAACGGCTCGCGGTAATGGTCCATCTCGACTTCAGTCAGCG
GGCGGACGACACCCATCGGCAGCGTACCCTCGATAAAAACGTTCTGATCGATGATCAGCTTGCGGCCGAC
GTCGGTGGTGCGGAAGGCCTGGAAGGTCTCGCGGGCAAATTCTGGCCATTCGTCCCAGGTCGGGATAGGG
CGGATGAACTCCATAAATGCAATACCTTTGACGCGCTCTGGATTGCGCTTGGCCCAGTGGAAACCCAGAG
CGGAGCCCCAGTCGTGAATGACCAGGACGACCTCTTCCAGACCCAGGGCTTCGATGAAGGCATCCATGAA
GCGGACGTGGTCGTCGAAGAAATAACCCAGGTCTGGTTTGTCGGATTTGCCCATACCGATCAGGTCTGGA
GCAATGCAGCGATGGGTCGGTGCAACATGCGGGATGATGTTGCGCCACACGTAGGAGGAGGTCGGGTTAC
CGTGCAGGAACAGCACAGGGGTGCCATCGCGCGGACCAACATCGACGTAGTGCATGCGCTCGCCCAGGAC
TTCCACATAATGGGGGTCGAATGGAAAGCCAGTACCGATTTCGGATCCCATGGGACCGGGGTTTTCTTCC
ACGTCTCCTGCTTGCTTTAACAGAGAGAAGTTCGTGGCTCCGGATCCGGCACCGGGCTTGCGGGTCATGC
ACCAGGTGCGCGGTCCTTCGGGCACCTCGACGTCGGCGGTGACGGTGAAGCCGAGCCGCTCGTAGAAGGG
GAGGTTGCGGGGCGCGGAGGTCTCCAGGAAGGCGGGCACCCCGGCGCGCTCGGCCGCCTCCACTCCGGGG
AGCACGACGGCGCTGCCCAGACCCTTGCCCTGGTGGTCGGGCGAGACGCCGACGGTGGCCAGGAACCACG
CGGGCTCCTTGGGCCGGTGCGGCGCCAGGAGGCCTTCCATCTGTTGCTGCGCGGCCAGCCGGGAACCGCT
CAACTCGGCCATGCGCGGGCCGATCTCGGCGAACACCGCCCCCGCTTCGACGCTCTCCGGCGTGGTCCAG
ACCGCCACCGCGGCGCCGTCGTCCGCGACCCACACCTTGCCGATGTCGAGCCCGACGCGCGTGAGGAAGA
GTTCTTGCAGCTCGGTGACCCGCT
Features (pLannotate 1.2.2; 15 found; start..end, strand, type, name):
   1089..1107    -  promoter       T7 promoter: promoter for bacteriophage T7 RNA polymerase
   1110..1267    +  CDS            lacZα (fragment): LacZα fragment of β-galactosidase; lacZ fragment
   1271..1699    +  rep_origin     f1 ori (sequence partly withheld): f1 bacteriophage origin of replication; arrow indicates direction of (+) strand synthesis
   1727..1777    -  misc_feature   bom (fragment): basis of mobility region from pBR322
   1804..1908    +  promoter       AmpR promoter: bla
   1909..2769    +  CDS            AmpR: β-lactamase; bla; confers resistance to ampicillin, carbenicillin, and related antibiotics
   2940..3528    +  rep_origin     ori: high-copy-number ColE1/pMB1/pBR322/pUC origin of replication
   3711..3803    +  CDS            lacI (fragment): lac repressor; lacI; The lac repressor binds to the lac operator to inhibit transcription in E. coli. This inhibition can be relieved by adding lactose or isopropyl-β-D-thiogalactopyranoside (IPTG).
   3816..3837    +  protein_bind   CAP binding site: CAP binding activates transcription in the presence of cAMP. E. coli catabolite activator protein
   3852..3882    +  promoter       lac promoter: promoter for the E. coli lac operon
   3890..3906    +  protein_bind   lac operator: The lac repressor binds to the lac operator to inhibit transcription in E. coli. This inhibition can be relieved by adding lactose or isopropyl-β-D-thiogalactopyranoside (IPTG). lac repressor encoded by lacI
   3948..3966    +  promoter       SP6 promoter: promoter for bacteriophage SP6 RNA polymerase
   4889..5772    -  CDS            HaloTag® (fragment): modified bacterial dehalogenase that forms covalent bonds with chloroalkane derivatives
   5783..5838    -  CDS            P2A (fragment): 2A peptide from porcine teschovirus-1 polyprotein Eukaryotic ribosomes fail to insert a peptide bond between the Gly and Pro residues, yielding separate polypeptides.
   5848..130     -  CDS            PuroR (across the origin): puromycin N-acetyltransferase; pac from Streptomyces alboniger; confers resistance to puromycin
