[The description below was written by a language model from this plasmid's Addgene catalogue record and pLannotate feature annotations shown in this document.]
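Description:
pGEM-HaloTag-UBF is a CRISPR/Cas9 homology-directed repair donor plasmid built in the pGEM-T Easy cloning backbone, intended for knocking a HaloTag into the endogenous human UBF (UBTF) locus so that the nucleolar RNA polymerase I transcription factor is expressed as an N-terminally Halo-tagged protein. The backbone carries the high-copy ColE1/pUC-type origin and an ampicillin resistance gene (β-lactamase with its own promoter) for propagation in E. coli. It also has an f1 origin and the usual pGEM cloning-site surroundings: flanking T7 and SP6 promoters, and the lac promoter/operator with an interrupted lacZα fragment. None of these bacterial elements drive expression in mammalian cells.

The roughly 3.4 kb insert sits between the SP6 and T7 promoters. On the reverse strand the annotation shows a continuous cassette of puromycin N-acetyltransferase (PuroR), a P2A peptide and HaloTag. No mammalian promoter is annotated, which is consistent with a design in which the cassette is inserted in frame at the start of the UBTF coding sequence and transcribed from the endogenous promoter. Ribosomal skipping at P2A would then release the puromycin resistance protein separately from HaloTag-UBF, allowing puromycin selection of correctly targeted cells. The unannotated stretches on either side of the cassette presumably correspond to the UBTF genomic homology arms, although the feature table does not label them. The record also does not describe the guide RNA or Cas9 component, which must be supplied separately. HaloTag binds chloroalkane ligands covalently, so edited cells can be labelled with fluorescent ligands for imaging endogenous UBF.
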