Addgene plasmid #247351: pGEM-HaloTag-UBF
Purpose: CRISPR/Cas9 donor plasmid to tag human UBF with Halo tag
Depositing lab: Kazuhiro Maeshima. Depositing organization: National Institute of Genetics. Publication: Transcriptional suppression of ribosomal DNA with phase separation. Ide S, Imai R, Ochi H, Maeshima K. Sci Adv. 2020 Oct 14;6(42). pii: 6/42/eabb5953. doi: 10.1126/sciadv.abb5953. Print 2020 Oct. PubMed 33055158.
Backbone
  Vector backbone: pGEM-T Easy
  Backbone manufacturer: Promega
  Vector type: CRISPR
  Selectable markers: Puromycin
Growth in bacteria
  Bacterial resistance: Ampicillin, 100 μg/mL
  Growth temperature: 37°C
  Growth strain: DH5alpha
  Copy number: High Copy
Gene/Insert
  Gene/Insert name: UBF (UBTF)
  Species: H. sapiens (human)
  Insert size (bp): 3417
  Entrez Gene: UBTF (a.k.a. CONDBA, NOR-90, UBF, UBF-1, UBF1, UBF2)
  Tag / fusion protein: HaloTag (N terminal on insert)
  Cloning method: Other
  Sequencing primers: 5′ M13 Forward
Terms and licenses: Academic/Nonprofit Terms; Industry Terms: Not Available to Industry
How to cite: pGEM-HaloTag-UBF was a gift from Kazuhiro Maeshima (Addgene plasmid # 247351 ; http://n2t.net/addgene:247351 ; RRID:Addgene_247351)
